Addgene plasmid #113687: pJEP310-pAAV-Mecp2P-SaCas9-P2A-HAFLAGHA-KASH-pA
Purpose: SaCas9 driven by the neuron specific promoter Mecp2P. SaCas9 is followed by the self cleaving P2A sequence, several tags, and then the KASH transmembrane domain to enable FACS.
Depositing lab: Jonathan Ploski. Depositing organization: University of Texas at Dallas. Publication: The Development of an AAV-Based CRISPR SaCas9 Genome Editing System That Can Be Delivered to Neurons in vivo and Regulated via Doxycycline and Cre-Recombinase. Kumar N, Stanford W, de Solis C, Aradhana, Abraham ND, Dao TJ, Thaseen S, Sairavi A, Gonzalez CU, Ploski JE. Front Mol Neurosci. 2018 Nov 13;11:413. doi: 10.3389/fnmol.2018.00413. eCollection 2018. PubMed 30483052.
Backbone
  Vector backbone: AAV
  Backbone manufacturer: Agilent Technologies
  Total vector size (bp): 6875
  Vector type: AAV, CRISPR
Growth in bacteria
  Bacterial resistance: Ampicillin, 100 μg/mL
  Growth temperature: 37°C
  Growth strain: NEB Stable
  Copy number: High Copy
Gene/Insert
  Gene/Insert name: SaCas9
  Entrez Gene: NEWENTRY
  Tag / fusion protein: KASH (C terminal on insert); HAx2 (C terminal on insert); Flag (C terminal on insert); NLS (N terminal on insert); NLS (C terminal on insert)
Resource information
  A portion of this plasmid was derived from a plasmid made by: pX551 pAAV-pMecp2-SpCas9-spA from Feng Zhang plasmid #60957, and pX601-AAV-CMV::NLS-SaCas9-NLS-3xHA-bGHpA;U6::BsaI-sgRNA from Feng Zhang plasmid #61591.
Terms and licenses: Academic/Nonprofit Terms; Industry Terms: Not Available to Industry
Depositor comments: P2A-HAFLAGHA-KASH was cloned from a custom gBlock.
How to cite: pJEP310-pAAV-Mecp2P-SaCas9-P2A-HAFLAGHA-KASH-pA was a gift from Jonathan Ploski (Addgene plasmid # 113687 ; http://n2t.net/addgene:113687 ; RRID:Addgene_113687)
