[The description below was written by a language model from this plasmid's Addgene catalogue record and pLannotate feature annotations shown in this document.]
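Description:
pJEP310-pAAV-Mecp2P-SaCas9-P2A-HAFLAGHA-KASH-pA is an AAV transfer plasmid of about 6.9 kb for delivering Staphylococcus aureus Cas9 to neurons. It is propagated in E. coli as a high-copy plasmid through a ColE1/pUC-type origin and selected with ampicillin via the bla gene. An f1 phage origin is also present in the backbone. The expression cassette lies between AAV2 inverted terminal repeats, which allow the intervening DNA to be packaged into recombinant AAV particles. The annotation detects the downstream ITR in full, but only short fragments of the upstream one.

Within the ITRs, a short Mecp2 promoter gives neuron-selective transcription of the SaCas9 coding sequence. The catalogue lists nuclear localization signals at both ends of SaCas9, and the feature table annotates the C-terminal nucleoplasmin NLS. SaCas9 is followed by a P2A self-cleaving peptide, then an HA-FLAG-HA epitope block fused to a KASH domain, which the annotation matches to a fragment of human SYNE3. A compact synthetic polyadenylation signal ends the transcript, which helps keep the payload small for AAV packaging. Because P2A separates the two polypeptides during translation, the nuclease is released on its own. The tagged KASH protein, a transmembrane domain that anchors to the nuclear envelope, marks cells expressing the cassette so that they can be identified and sorted by FACS using the epitope tags.

No guide RNA cassette appears in the feature table, so the sgRNA would presumably have to be supplied from a separate construct. The record states that parts were derived from earlier Mecp2-driven SpCas9 and SaCas9 AAV plasmids, with the P2A-tag-KASH segment coming from a synthetic fragment. The plasmid belongs to an AAV-based system for in vivo genome editing in neurons.
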