Features (pLannotate 1.2.2; 18 found; start..end, strand, type, name):
    228..255     +  repeat_region  AAV2 ITR (fragment): inverted terminal repeat of adeno-associated virus serotype 2 inverted
    284..311     +  repeat_region  AAV2 ITR (fragment): inverted terminal repeat of adeno-associated virus serotype 2 inverted
    365..593     +  promoter       Mecp2 promoter: promoter for selective expression in neurons (Adachi et al., 2005; Gray et al., 2011)
    657..3812    +  CDS            cas9: CAS9_STAAU - Experimental evidence at protein level: Swiss-Prot protein existence level 1. CRISPR (clustered regularly interspaced short palindromic repeat) is an adaptive immune system that provides protection against mobile genetic elements (viruses, transposable elements and conjugative plasmids). CRISPR clusters contain spacers, sequences complementary to antecedent mobile elements, and target invading nucleic acids. CRISPR clusters are transcribed and processed into CRISPR RNA (crRNA). In type II CRISPR systems correct processing of pre-crRNA requires a trans- encoded small RNA (tracrRNA)
   3813..3860    +  CDS            nucleoplasmin NLS: bipartite nuclear localization signal from nucleoplasmin
   3936..3962    +  CDS            3xHA (fragment): three tandem HA epitope tags
   3987..4014    +  CDS            3xHA (fragment): three tandem HA epitope tags
   4014..4032    +  misc_feature   MCS (fragment): multiple cloning site
   4101..4277    +  CDS            SYNE3 (fragment): SYNE3_HUMAN - Also known as C14orf139 From Homo sapiens (Human).
   4287..4335    +  polyA_signal   poly(A) signal: synthetic polyadenylation signal
   4343..4483    +  repeat_region  AAV2 ITR: inverted terminal repeat of adeno-associated virus serotype 2 inverted
   4488..4539    -  misc_feature   bom (fragment): basis of mobility region from pBR322
   4558..5013    +  rep_origin     f1 ori (sequence partly withheld): f1 bacteriophage origin of replication; arrow indicates direction of (+) strand synthesis
   5014..5063    -  misc_feature   bom (fragment): basis of mobility region from pBR322
   5165..5200    -  CDS            rop (fragment): Rop protein, which maintains plasmids at low copy number; rop
   5295..5399    +  promoter       AmpR promoter: bla
   5400..6260    +  CDS            AmpR: β-lactamase; bla; confers resistance to ampicillin, carbenicillin, and related antibiotics
   6431..155     +  rep_origin     ori (across the origin): high-copy-number ColE1/pMB1/pBR322/pUC origin of replication
>Addgene plasmid #113687 | pJEP310-pAAV-Mecp2P-SaCas9-P2A-HAFLAGHA-KASH-pA | addgene full sequence | sequence record 231825 | Addgene NGS Result
GGTATCCGGTAAGCGGCAGGGTCGGAACAGGAGAGCGCACGAGGGAGCTTCCAGGGGGAAACGCCTGGTA
TCTTTATAGTCCTGTCGGGTTTCGCCACCTCTGACTTGAGCGTCGATTTTTGTGATGCTCGTCAGGGGGG
CGGAGCCTATGGAAAAACGCCAGCAACGCGGCCTTTTTACGGTTCCTGGCCTTTTGCTGGCCTTTTGCTC
ACATGTCCTGCAGGCAGCTGCGCGCTCGCTCGCTCACTGAGGCCGCCCGGGCGTCGGGCGACCTTTGGTC
GCCCGGCCTCAGTGAGCGAGCGAGCGCGCAGAGAGGGAGTGGCCAACTCCATCACTAGGGGTTCCTGCGG
CCTCTAGAAAGCTTAGCTGAATGGGGTCCGCCTCTTTTCCCTGCCTAAACAGACAGGAACTCCTGCCAAT
TGAGGGCGTCACCGCTAAGGCTCCGCCCCAGCCTGGGCTCCACAACCAATGAAGGGTAATCTCGACAAAG
AGCAAGGGGTGGGGCGCGGGCGCGCAGGTGCAGCAGCACACAGGCTGGTCGGGAGGGCGGGGCGCGACGT
CTGCCGTGCGGGGTCCCGGCATCGGTTGCGCGCACCGGTGCCACCATGGCCCCAAAGAAGAAGCGGAAGG
TCGGTATCCACGGAGTCCCAGCAGCCAAGCGGAACTACATCCTGGGCCTGGACATCGGCATCACCAGCGT
GGGCTACGGCATCATCGACTACGAGACACGGGACGTGATCGATGCCGGCGTGCGGCTGTTCAAAGAGGCC
AACGTGGAAAACAACGAGGGCAGGCGGAGCAAGAGAGGCGCCAGAAGGCTGAAGCGGCGGAGGCGGCATA
GAATCCAGAGAGTGAAGAAGCTGCTGTTCGACTACAACCTGCTGACCGACCACAGCGAGCTGAGCGGCAT
CAACCCCTACGAGGCCAGAGTGAAGGGCCTGAGCCAGAAGCTGAGCGAGGAAGAGTTCTCTGCCGCCCTG
CTGCACCTGGCCAAGAGAAGAGGCGTGCACAACGTGAACGAGGTGGAAGAGGACACCGGCAACGAGCTGT
CCACCAAAGAGCAGATCAGCCGGAACAGCAAGGCCCTGGAAGAGAAATACGTGGCCGAACTGCAGCTGGA
ACGGCTGAAGAAAGACGGCGAAGTGCGGGGCAGCATCAACAGATTCAAGACCAGCGACTACGTGAAAGAA
GCCAAACAGCTGCTGAAGGTGCAGAAGGCCTACCACCAGCTGGACCAGAGCTTCATCGACACCTACATCG
ACCTGCTGGAAACCCGGCGGACCTACTATGAGGGACCTGGCGAGGGCAGCCCCTTCGGCTGGAAGGACAT
CAAAGAATGGTACGAGATGCTGATGGGCCACTGCACCTACTTCCCCGAGGAACTGCGGAGCGTGAAGTAC
GCCTACAACGCCGACCTGTACAACGCCCTGAACGACCTGAACAATCTCGTGATCACCAGGGACGAGAACG
AGAAGCTGGAATATTACGAGAAGTTCCAGATCATCGAGAACGTGTTCAAGCAGAAGAAGAAGCCCACCCT
GAAGCAGATCGCCAAAGAAATCCTCGTGAACGAAGAGGATATTAAGGGCTACAGAGTGACCAGCACCGGC
AAGCCCGAGTTCACCAACCTGAAGGTGTACCACGACATCAAGGACATTACCGCCCGGAAAGAGATTATTG
AGAACGCCGAGCTGCTGGATCAGATTGCCAAGATCCTGACCATCTACCAGAGCAGCGAGGACATCCAGGA
AGAACTGACCAATCTGAACTCCGAGCTGACCCAGGAAGAGATCGAGCAGATCTCTAATCTGAAGGGCTAT
ACCGGCACCCACAACCTGAGCCTGAAGGCCATCAACCTGATCCTGGACGAGCTGTGGCACACCAACGACA
ACCAGATCGCTATCTTCAACCGGCTGAAGCTGGTGCCCAAGAAGGTGGACCTGTCCCAGCAGAAAGAGAT
CCCCACCACCCTGGTGGACGACTTCATCCTGAGCCCCGTCGTGAAGAGAAGCTTCATCCAGAGCATCAAA
GTGATCAACGCCATCATCAAGAAGTACGGCCTGCCCAACGACATCATTATCGAGCTGGCCCGCGAGAAGA
ACTCCAAGGACGCCCAGAAAATGATCAACGAGATGCAGAAGCGGAACCGGCAGACCAACGAGCGGATCGA
GGAAATCATCCGGACCACCGGCAAAGAGAACGCCAAGTACCTGATCGAGAAGATCAAGCTGCACGACATG
CAGGAAGGCAAGTGCCTGTACAGCCTGGAAGCCATCCCTCTGGAAGATCTGCTGAACAACCCCTTCAACT
ATGAGGTGGACCACATCATCCCCAGAAGCGTGTCCTTCGACAACAGCTTCAACAACAAGGTGCTCGTGAA
GCAGGAAGAAAACAGCAAGAAGGGCAACCGGACCCCATTCCAGTACCTGAGCAGCAGCGACAGCAAGATC
AGCTACGAAACCTTCAAGAAGCACATCCTGAATCTGGCCAAGGGCAAGGGCAGAATCAGCAAGACCAAGA
AAGAGTATCTGCTGGAAGAACGGGACATCAACAGGTTCTCCGTGCAGAAAGACTTCATCAACCGGAACCT
GGTGGATACCAGATACGCCACCAGAGGCCTGATGAACCTGCTGCGGAGCTACTTCAGAGTGAACAACCTG
GACGTGAAAGTGAAGTCCATCAATGGCGGCTTCACCAGCTTTCTGCGGCGGAAGTGGAAGTTTAAGAAAG
AGCGGAACAAGGGGTACAAGCACCACGCCGAGGACGCCCTGATCATTGCCAACGCCGATTTCATCTTCAA
AGAGTGGAAGAAACTGGACAAGGCCAAAAAAGTGATGGAAAACCAGATGTTCGAGGAAAAGCAGGCCGAG
AGCATGCCCGAGATCGAAACCGAGCAGGAGTACAAAGAGATCTTCATCACCCCCCACCAGATCAAGCACA
TTAAGGACTTCAAGGACTACAAGTACAGCCACCGGGTGGACAAGAAGCCTAATAGAGAGCTGATTAACGA
CACCCTGTACTCCACCCGGAAGGACGACAAGGGCAACACCCTGATCGTGAACAATCTGAACGGCCTGTAC
GACAAGGACAATGACAAGCTGAAAAAGCTGATCAACAAGAGCCCCGAAAAGCTGCTGATGTACCACCACG
ACCCCCAGACCTACCAGAAACTGAAGCTGATTATGGAACAGTACGGCGACGAGAAGAATCCCCTGTACAA
GTACTACGAGGAAACCGGGAACTACCTGACCAAGTACTCCAAAAAGGACAACGGCCCCGTGATCAAGAAG
ATTAAGTATTACGGCAACAAACTGAACGCCCATCTGGACATCACCGACGACTACCCCAACAGCAGAAACA
AGGTCGTGAAGCTGTCCCTGAAGCCCTACAGATTCGACGTGTACCTGGACAATGGCGTGTACAAGTTCGT
GACCGTGAAGAATCTGGATGTGATCAAAAAAGAAAACTACTACGAAGTGAATAGCAAGTGCTATGAGGAA
GCTAAGAAGCTGAAGAAGATCAGCAACCAGGCCGAGTTTATCGCCTCCTTCTACAACAACGATCTGATCA
AGATCAACGGCGAGCTGTATAGAGTGATCGGCGTGAACAACGACCTGCTGAACCGGATCGAAGTGAACAT
GATCGACATCACCTACCGCGAGTACCTGGAAAACATGAACGACAAGAGGCCCCCCAGGATCATTAAGACA
ATCGCCTCCAAGACCCAGAGCATTAAGAAGTACAGCACAGACATTCTGGGCAACCTGTATGAAGTGAAAT
CTAAGAAGCACCCTCAGATCATCAAAAAGGGCAAAAGGCCGGCGGCCACGAAAAAGGCCGGCCAGGCAAA
AAAGAAAAAGGGATCCGGAAGCGGAGCTACTAACTTCAGCCTGCTGAAGCAGGCTGGCGACGTGGAGGAG
AACCCTGGACCTGGTTACCCATACGATGTTCCAGATTACGCTGACTACAAAGACGATGACGACAAGTACC
CATACGATGTTCCAGATTACGCTTCCGGACTCAGATCTCGAGAGGAGGAGGAGGAGACAGACAGCAGGAT
GCCCCACCTCGACAGCCCCGGCAGCTCCCAGCCGAGACGCTCCTTCCTCTCAAGGGTGATCAGGGCAGCG
CTACCGTTGCAGCTGCTTCTGCTGCTGCTGCTGCTCCTGGCCTGCCTGCTACCTGCCTCTGAAGATGACT
ACAGCTGCACCCAGGCCAACAACTTTGCCCGATCCTTCTACCCCATGCTGCGGTACACCAACGGGCCACC
TCCCACCTAGGAATTCAATAAAAGATCTTTATTTTCATTAGATCTGTGTGTTGGTTTTTTGTGTGCGGCC
GCAGGAACCCCTAGTGATGGAGTTGGCCACTCCCTCTCTGCGCGCTCGCTCGCTCACTGAGGCCGGGCGA
CCAAAGGTCGCCCGACGCCCGGGCTTTGCCCGGGCGGCCTCAGTGAGCGAGCGAGCGCGCAGCTGCCTGC
AGGGGCGCCTGATGCGGTATTTTCTCCTTACGCATCTGTGCGGTATTTCACACCGCATA
[95 nt withheld, positions 4540-4634]
T
[46 nt withheld, positions 4636-4681]
C
[141 nt withheld, positions 4683-4823]
CCTTTGACGTTGGAGTCCACGTTCTTT
[37 nt withheld, positions 4851-4887]
ACTCTATCTCGGGCTATTCTTTTGATTTATAAGGGATTTTGCCGATTTCGGTCTATTGGTTAAAAAATGA
GCTGATTTAACAAAAATTTAACGCGAATTTTAACAAAATATTAACGTTTACAATTTTATGGTGCACTCTC
AGTACAATCTGCTCTGATGCCGCATAGTTAAGCCAGCCCCGACACCCGCCAACACCCGCTGACGCGCCCT
GACGGGCTTGTCTGCTCCCGGCATCCGCTTACAGACAAGCTGTGACCGTCTCCGGGAGCTGCATGTGTCA
GAGGTTTTCACCGTCATCACCGAAACGCGCGAGACGAAAGGGCCTCGTGATACGCCTATTTTTATAGGTT
AATGTCATGATAATAATGGTTTCTTAGACGTCAGGTGGCACTTTTCGGGGAAATGTGCGCGGAACCCCTA
TTTGTTTATTTTTCTAAATACATTCAAATATGTATCCGCTCATGAGACAATAACCCTGATAAATGCTTCA
ATAATATTGAAAAAGGAAGAGTATGAGTATTCAACATTTCCGTGTCGCCCTTATTCCCTTTTTTGCGGCA
TTTTGCCTTCCTGTTTTTGCTCACCCAGAAACGCTGGTGAAAGTAAAAGATGCTGAAGATCAGTTGGGTG
CACGAGTGGGTTACATCGAACTGGATCTCAACAGCGGTAAGATCCTTGAGAGTTTTCGCCCCGAAGAACG
TTTTCCAATGATGAGCACTTTTAAAGTTCTGCTATGTGGCGCGGTATTATCCCGTATTGACGCCGGGCAA
GAGCAACTCGGTCGCCGCATACACTATTCTCAGAATGACTTGGTTGAGTACTCACCAGTCACAGAAAAGC
ATCTTACGGATGGCATGACAGTAAGAGAATTATGCAGTGCTGCCATAACCATGAGTGATAACACTGCGGC
CAACTTACTTCTGACAACGATCGGAGGACCGAAGGAGCTAACCGCTTTTTTGCACAACATGGGGGATCAT
GTAACTCGCCTTGATCGTTGGGAACCGGAGCTGAATGAAGCCATACCAAACGACGAGCGTGACACCACGA
TGCCTGTAGCAATGGCAACAACGTTGCGCAAACTATTAACTGGCGAACTACTTACTCTAGCTTCCCGGCA
ACAATTAATAGACTGGATGGAGGCGGATAAAGTTGCAGGACCACTTCTGCGCTCGGCCCTTCCGGCTGGC
TGGTTTATTGCTGATAAATCTGGAGCCGGTGAGCGTGGAAGCCGCGGTATCATTGCAGCACTGGGGCCAG
ATGGTAAGCCCTCCCGTATCGTAGTTATCTACACGACGGGGAGTCAGGCAACTATGGATGAACGAAATAG
ACAGATCGCTGAGATAGGTGCCTCACTGATTAAGCATTGGTAACTGTCAGACCAAGTTTACTCATATATA
CTTTAGATTGATTTAAAACTTCATTTTTAATTTAAAAGGATCTAGGTGAAGATCCTTTTTGATAATCTCA
TGACCAAAATCCCTTAACGTGAGTTTTCGTTCCACTGAGCGTCAGACCCCGTAGAAAAGATCAAAGGATC
TTCTTGAGATCCTTTTTTTCTGCGCGTAATCTGCTGCTTGCAAACAAAAAAACCACCGCTACCAGCGGTG
GTTTGTTTGCCGGATCAAGAGCTACCAACTCTTTTTCCGAAGGTAACTGGCTTCAGCAGAGCGCAGATAC
CAAATACTGTTCTTCTAGTGTAGCCGTAGTTAGGCCACCACTTCAAGAACTCTGTAGCACCGCCTACATA
CCTCGCTCTGCTAATCCTGTTACCAGTGGCTGCTGCCAGTGGCGATAAGTCGTGTCTTACCGGGTTGGAC
TCAAGACGATAGTTACCGGATAAGGCGCAGCGGTCGGGCTGAACGGGGGGTTCGTGCACACAGCCCAGCT
TGGAGCGAACGACCTACACCGAACTGAGATACCTACAGCGTGAGCTATGAGAAAGCGCCACGCTTCCCGA
AGGGAGAAAGGCGGACA
